>Addgene plasmid #124137 | pET29b-IPP1-His | addgene full sequence | sequence record 258254 | Addgene NGS Result
CGCAGCCATGACCCAGTCACGTAGCGATAGCGGAGTGTATACTGGCTTAACTATGCGGCATCAGAGCAGA
TTGTACTGAGAGTGCACCATTGCGGTGTGAAATACCGCACAGATGCGTAAGGAGAAAATACCGCATCAGG
CGCTCTTCCGCTTCCTCGCTCACTGACTCGCTGCGCTCGGTCGTTCGGCTGCGGCGAGCGGTATCAGCTC
ACTCAAAGGCGGTAATACGGTTATCCACAGAATCAGGGGATAACGCAGGAAAGAACATGTGAGCAAAAGG
CCAGCAAAAGGCCAGGAACCGTAAAAAGGCCGCGTTGCTGGCGTTTTTCCATAGGCTCCGCCCCCCTGAC
GAGCATCACAAAAATCGACGCTCAAGTCAGAGGTGGCGAAACCCGACAGGACTATAAAGATACCAGGCGT
TTCCCCCTGGAAGCTCCCTCGTGCGCTCTCCTGTTCCGACCCTGCCGCTTACCGGATACCTGTCCGCCTT
TCTCCCTTCGGGAAGCGTGGCGCTTTCTCATAGCTCACGCTGTAGGTATCTCAGTTCGGTGTAGGTCGTT
CGCTCCAAGCTGGGCTGTGTGCACGAACCCCCCGTTCAGCCCGACCGCTGCGCCTTATCCGGTAACTATC
GTCTTGAGTCCAACCCGGTAAGACACGACTTATCGCCACTGGCAGCAGCCACTGGTAACAGGATTAGCAG
AGCGAGGTATGTAGGCGGTGCTACAGAGTTCTTGAAGTGGTGGCCTAACTACGGCTACACTAGAAGGACA
GTATTTGGTATCTGCGCTCTGCTGAAGCCAGTTACCTTCGGAAAAAGAGTTGGTAGCTCTTGATCCGGCA
AACAAACCACCGCTGGTAGCGGTGGTTTTTTTGTTTGCAAGCAGCAGATTACGCGCAGAAAAAAAGGATC
TCAAGAAGATCCTTTGATCTTTTCTACGGGGTCTGACGCTCAGTGGAACGAAAACTCACGTTAAGGGATT
TTGGTCATGAACAATAAAACTGTCTGCTTACATAAACAGTAATACAAGGGGTGTTATGAGCCATATTCAA
CGGGAAACGTCTTGCTCTAGGCCGCGATTAAATTCCAACATGGATGCTGATTTATATGGGTATAAATGGG
CTCGCGATAATGTCGGGCAATCAGGTGCGACAATCTATCGATTGTATGGGAAGCCCGATGCGCCAGAGTT
GTTTCTGAAACATGGCAAAGGTAGCGTTGCCAATGATGTTACAGATGAGATGGTCAGACTAAACTGGCTG
ACGGAATTTATGCCTCTTCCGACCATCAAGCATTTTATCCGTACTCCTGATGATGCATGGTTACTCACCA
CTGCGATCCCCGGGAAAACAGCATTCCAGGTATTAGAAGAATATCCTGATTCAGGTGAAAATATTGTTGA
TGCGCTGGCAGTGTTCCTGCGCCGGTTGCATTCGATTCCTGTTTGTAATTGTCCTTTTAACAGCGATCGC
GTATTTCGTCTCGCTCAGGCGCAATCACGAATGAATAACGGTTTGGTTGATGCGAGTGATTTTGATGACG
AGCGTAATGGCTGGCCTGTTGAACAAGTCTGGAAAGAAATGCATAAACTTTTGCCATTCTCACCGGATTC
AGTCGTCACTCATGGTGATTTCTCACTTGATAACCTTATTTTTGACGAGGGGAAATTAATAGGTTGTATT
GATGTTGGACGAGTCGGAATCGCAGACCGATACCAGGATCTTGCCATCCTATGGAACTGCCTCGGTGAGT
TTTCTCCTTCATTACAGAAACGGCTTTTTCAAAAATATGGTATTGATAATCCTGATATGAATAAATTGCA
GTTTCATTTGATGCTCGATGAGTTTTTCTAAGAATTAATTCATGAGCGGATACATATTTGAATGTATTTA
GAAAAATAAACAAATAGGGGTTCCGCGCACATTTCCCCGAAAAGTGCCACCTAAATTGTAAGCGTTAATA
TTTTGTTAAAATTCGCGTTAAATTTTTGTTAAATCAGCTCATTTTTTAACCAATAGGCCGAAATCGGCAA
AATCCCTTATAAATCAAAAGAATAGACCGAGATAGGGT
[37 nt withheld, positions 2069-2105]
AAAGAACGTGGACTCCAACGTCAAAGG
[49 nt withheld, positions 2133-2181]
T
[91 nt withheld, positions 2183-2273]
G
[124 nt withheld, positions 2275-2398]
CCCATTCGCCAATCCGGATATAGTTCCTCCTTTCAGCAAAAAACCCCTCAAGACCCGTTTAGAGGCCCCA
AGGGGTTATGCTAGTTATTGCTCAGCGGTGGCAGCAGCCAACTCAGCTTCCTTTCGGGCTTTGTTAGCAG
CCGGATCTCAGTGGTGGTGGTGGTGGTGCTCGAGAACAGAACCGGAGATGAAGAACCACTTGTCAATAGA
CTTGTCAATTGGAGCATCTGCCTTTGGAGAAGCTGGTGGGATGGCATCAGAGGCAGCCTTGGAGTAGGTT
GGGGTGTCAGGCAAAGTAACATTGGTCAAATCAATACCCTTGCTGTCAGAAGACTTACCAGCAATTAATT
GTTTCCAGGAGTCATGTGTTTCCTTGATGATATCCAAAGCGTACTTCTTGTTCTTAGCTTCACCGGAGAA
GGCAAATTGGTTTTCTGGCTTACCATCTGGGATTTTGTAAATTCTGAACCATTCGTTAGTAGCCCTCAAC
AGACCTGGGAAGTATTTCTCAACATCCTCAATGTCGTTCAATTTTGGGGCTAATGGATCGTTAATATCAA
TGGCAATAACTTTCCAATCGGTCTCACCTTCATCCAATAAAGCCATGATACCTAGAGCCTTAACTTGCTT
GACTTGACCAGTGTAAGCAATAGTTTCACCAATTTCCAACACATCAATTGGATCGTTGTCACCAACTGCC
TTAGTTTCTGGGTGGCTTACGTTTGGGTCTTCCCAAGTTTGTGGGAAAGCACCATAGTTGTGAATGTAAC
CATGGTGAGGGAAACAGTTTCTAACAAATCTCAACTTGCCCTTCTTGGTGTCTTGGATGATTGGGTTCAA
AGTTTCTTCCTTGGTGATTTCTAACTTGGCGTTGGTCCAACGTGGAATTTCAACAACCATGTTGAAAATG
TTGTTTTCCTTGTCAGCGTACAAGGGAATGTCGTGGAAGGCAGAAACTGGCTTACCATCCTTTTCGATAT
AAACTTTGTATTCCAAGGTGTTCTTGGCACCAATTTGTCTGGTAGTGTAGGTCATATGTATATCTCCTTC
TTAAAGTTAAACAAAATTATTTCTAGAGGGGAATTGTTATCCGCTCACAATTCCCCTATAGTGAGTCGTA
TTAATTTCGCGGGATCGAGATCGATCTCGATCCTCTACGCCGGACGCATCGTGGCCGGCATCACCGGCGC
CACAGGTGCGGTTGCTGGCGCCTATATCGCCGACATCACCGATGGGGAAGATCGGGCTCGCCACTTCGGG
CTCATGAGCGCTTGTTTCGGCGTGGGTATGGTGGCAGGCCCCGTGGCCGGGGGACTGTTGGGCGCCATCT
CCTTGCATGCACCATTCCTTGCGGCGGCGGTGCTCAACGGCCTCAACCTACTACTGGGCTGCTTCCTAAT
GCAGGAGTCGCATAAGGGAGAGCGTCGAGATCCCGGACACCATCGAATGGCGCAAAACCTTTCGCGGTAT
GGCATGATAGCGCCCGGAAGAGAGTCAATTCAGGGTGGTGAATGTGAAACCAGTAACGTTATACGATGTC
GCAGAGTATGCCGGTGTCTCTTATCAGACCGTTTCCCGCGTGGTGAACCAGGCCAGCCACGTTTCTGCGA
AAACGCGGGAAAAAGTGGAAGCGGCGATGGCGGAGCTGAATTACATTCCCAACCGCGTGGCACAACAACT
GGCGGGCAAACAGTCGTTGCTGATTGGCGTTGCCACCTCCAGTCTGGCCCTGCACGCGCCGTCGCAAATT
GTCGCGGCGATTAAATCTCGCGCCGATCAACTGGGTGCCAGCGTGGTGGTGTCGATGGTAGAACGAAGCG
GCGTCGAAGCCTGTAAAGCGGCGGTGCACAATCTTCTCGCGCAACGCGTCAGTGGGCTGATCATTAACTA
TCCGCTGGATGACCAGGATGCCATTGCTGTGGAAGCTGCCTGCACTAATGTTCCGGCGTTATTTCTTGAT
GTCTCTGACCAGACACCCATCAACAGTATTATTTTCTCCCATGAAGACGGTACGCGACTGGGCGTGGAGC
ATCTGGTCGCATTGGGTCACCAGCAAATCGCGCTGTTAGCGGGCCCATTAAGTTCTGTCTCGGCGCGTCT
GCGTCTGGCTGGCTGGCATAAATATCTCACTCGCAATCAAATTCAGCCGATAGCGGAACGGGAAGGCGAC
TGGAGTGCCATGTCCGGTTTTCAACAAACCATGCAAATGCTGAATGAGGGCATCGTTCCCACTGCGATGC
TGGTTGCCAACGATCAGATGGCGCTGGGCGCAATGCGCGCCATTACCGAGTCCGGGCTGCGCGTTGGTGC
GGACATCTCGGTAGTGGGATACGACGATACCGAAGACAGCTCATGTTATATCCCGCCGTTAACCACCATC
AAACAGGATTTTCGCCTGCTGGGGCAAACCAGCGTGGACCGCTTGCTGCAACTCTCTCAGGGCCAGGCGG
TGAAGGGCAATCAGCTGTTGCCCGTCTCACTGGTGAAAAGAAAAACCACCCTGGCGCCCAATACGCAAAC
CGCCTCTCCCCGCGCGTTGGCCGATTCATTAATGCAGCTGGCACGACAGGTTTCCCGACTGGAAAGCGGG
CAGTGAGCGCAACGCAATTAATGTAAGTTAGCTCACTCATTAGGCACCGGGATCTCGACCGATGCCCTTG
AGAGCCTTCAACCCAGTCAGCTCCTTCCGGTGGGCGCGGGGCATGACTATCGTCGCCGCACTTATGACTG
TCTTCTTTATCATGCAACTCGTAGGACAGGTGCCGGCAGCGCTCTGGGTCATTTTCGGCGAGGACCGCTT
TCGCTGGAGCGCGACGATGATCGGCCTGTCGCTTGCGGTATTCGGAATCTTGCACGCCCTCGCTCAAGCC
TTCGTCACTGGTCCCGCCACCAAACGTTTCGGCGAGAAGCAGGCCATTATCGCCGGCATGGCGGCCCCAC
GGGTGCGCATGATCGTGCTCCTGTCGTTGAGGACCCGGCTAGGCTGGCGGGGTTGCCTTACTGGTTAGCA
GAATGAATCACCGATACGCGAGCGAACGTGAAGCGACTGCTGCTGCAAAACGTCTGCGACCTGAGCAACA
ACATGAATGGTCTTCGGTTTCCGTGTTTCGTAAAGTCTGGAAACGCGGAAGTCAGCGCCCTGCACCATTA
TGTTCCGGATCTGCATCGCAGGATGCTGCTGGCTACCCTGTGGAACACCTACATCTGTATTAACGAAGCG
CTGGCATTGACCCTGAGTGATTTTTCTCTGGTCCCGCCGCATCCATACCGCCAGTTGTTTACCCTCACAA
CGTTCCAGTAACCGGGCATGTTCATCATCAGTAACCCGTATCGTGAGCATCCTCTCTCGTTTCATCGGTA
TCATTACCCCCATGAACAGAAATCCCCCTTACACGGAGGCATCAGTGACCAAACAGGAAAAAACCGCCCT
TAACATGGCCCGCTTTATCAGAAGCCAGACATTAACGCTTCTGGAGAAACTCAACGAGCTGGACGCGGAT
GAACAGGCAGACATCTGTGAATCGCTTCACGACCACGCTGATGAGCTTTACCGCAGCTGCCTCGCGCGTT
TCGGTGATGACGGTGAAAACCTCTGACACATGCAGCTCCCGGAGACGGTCACAGCTTGTCTGTAAGCGGA
TGCCGGGAGCAGACAAGCCCGTCAGGGCGCGTCAGCGGGTGTTGGCGGGTGTCGGGG
Features (pLannotate 1.2.2; 19 found; start..end, strand, type, name):
      1..140     +  misc_feature   bom: basis of mobility region from pBR322
    326..914     -  rep_origin     ori: high-copy-number ColE1/pMB1/pBR322/pUC origin of replication
   1036..1851    +  CDS            KanR: aminoglycoside phosphotransferase; aph(3')-Ia; confers resistance to kanamycin in bacteria or G418 (Geneticin®) in eukaryotes
   1860..1917    -  promoter       AmpR promoter (fragment): bla
   1970..2398    -  rep_origin     f1 ori (sequence partly withheld): f1 bacteriophage origin of replication; arrow indicates direction of (+) strand synthesis
   2435..2482    -  terminator     T7 terminator: transcription terminator for bacteriophage T7 RNA polymerase
   2490..2539    -  CDS            SET1 (fragment): solubility-enhancement tag derived from T7 phage gene 10B
   2549..2566    -  CDS            9xHis (fragment): 9xHis affinity tag
   2573..3433    -  CDS            IPP1: IPYR_YEAST - Also known as PPA, PPA1. Experimental evidence at protein level: Swiss-Prot protein existence level 1. From Saccharomyces cerevisiae (strain ATCC 204508 / S288c) (Baker's yeast).
   3441..3463    -  RBS            RBS: efficient ribosome binding site from bacteriophage T7 gene 10 (Olins and Rangwala, 1989)
   3478..3502    -  protein_bind   lac operator: The lac repressor binds to the lac operator to inhibit transcription in E. coli. This inhibition can be relieved by adding lactose or isopropyl-β-D-thiogalactopyranoside (IPTG). lac repressor encoded by lacI
   3503..3521    -  promoter       T7 promoter: promoter for bacteriophage T7 RNA polymerase
   3547..3826    +  CDS            TcR (fragment): tetracycline efflux protein; tet; confers resistance to tetracycline
   3834..3911    +  promoter       lacI promoter: lacI
   3912..4994    +  CDS            lacI: lac repressor; lacI; The lac repressor binds to the lac operator to inhibit transcription in E. coli. This inhibition can be relieved by adding lactose or isopropyl-β-D-thiogalactopyranoside (IPTG).
   5007..5028    +  protein_bind   CAP binding site: CAP binding activates transcription in the presence of cAMP. E. coli catabolite activator protein
   5043..5334    +  CDS            TcR (fragment): tetracycline efflux protein; tet; confers resistance to tetracycline
   5406..5786    -  CDS            YPB1_ECOLX: Protein predicted: Swiss-Prot protein existence level 4. From Escherichia coli.
   5803..5994    +  CDS            rop: Rop protein, which maintains plasmids at low copy number; rop
