[The description below was written by a language model from this plasmid's Addgene catalogue record and pLannotate feature annotations shown in this document.]
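Description:
pET29b-IPP1-His is a bacterial expression plasmid built on the pET29b(+) backbone for producing the Saccharomyces cerevisiae inorganic pyrophosphatase (IPP1, also called PPA1 or PPase) in E. coli. It is one of a set of plasmids encoding the individual protein components of the PURE system, the cell-free translation system reconstituted from purified factors. In such reactions pyrophosphatase hydrolyses the inorganic pyrophosphate released during nucleotide-consuming steps. The roughly 6.1 kb plasmid replicates from a ColE1/pMB1-type origin, accompanied by the bom mobilisation region and the rop gene inherited from pBR322. The catalogue lists it as high copy, although rop normally moderates copy number. Selection is by kanamycin through the aph(3')-Ia gene, and an f1 origin is also present.

The IPP1 coding sequence sits in a standard T7lac expression cassette. A T7 promoter is followed immediately by a lac operator and the efficient T7 gene 10 ribosome binding site. The open reading frame comes next, fused at its C terminus to a six-histidine tag (annotated as a fragment of a longer His tag), and the cassette ends with the T7 terminator. The plasmid carries its own lacI gene with its promoter, so the lac repressor keeps transcription off until IPTG is added. Expression therefore requires a host that supplies T7 RNA polymerase. The His tag allows the enzyme to be purified by metal-affinity chromatography. Short annotations for tetracycline resistance, an AmpR promoter and a SET1 tag are fragmentary backbone remnants or partial matches rather than functional elements. The cloning sites used are not recorded, and the depositors note that the promoter region may be prone to deletions, so the sequence of isolates should be confirmed.
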