Addgene plasmid #124137: pET29b-IPP1-His
Purpose: Bacterial expression plasmid for PURE system components
Depositing lab: Sebastian Maerkl & Takuya Ueda. Depositing organization: The University of Tokyo. Publication: Cell-free translation reconstituted with purified components. Shimizu Y, Inoue A, Tomari Y, Suzuki T, Yokogawa T, Nishikawa K, Ueda T. Nat Biotechnol. 2001 Aug;19(8):751-5. doi: 10.1038/90802. PubMed 11479568.
Backbone
  Vector backbone: pET29b(+)
  Vector type: Bacterial Expression
Growth in bacteria
  Bacterial resistance: Kanamycin, 50 μg/mL
  Growth temperature: 37°C
  Growth strain: DH5alpha ; JM109
  Copy number: High Copy
Gene/Insert
  Gene/Insert name: Inorganic pyrophosphatase (alt names: IPP1; PPase)
  Species: S. cerevisiae (budding yeast)
  Entrez Gene: IPP1 (a.k.a. YBR011C, PPA1)
  Tag / fusion protein: 6x-His (C terminal on insert)
  Cloning method: Restriction Enzyme; 5′ cloning site Unknown (unknown if destroyed)
Terms and licenses: Academic/Nonprofit Terms; Industry Terms: Not Available to Industry
Depositor comments: It is recommended to screen DNA preps from multiple colonies by Sanger sequencing, as this plasmid may be prone to deletions in the promoter region.
How to cite: pET29b-IPP1-His was a gift from Sebastian Maerkl & Takuya Ueda (Addgene plasmid # 124137 ; http://n2t.net/addgene:124137 ; RRID:Addgene_124137)
